>Addgene plasmid #107886 | pWT018e | depositor full sequence | sequence record 203505 | pWT018e sequence 4631 bps
GACGAAAGGGCCTCGTGATACGCCTATTTTTATAGGTTAATGTCATGATAATAATGGTTTCTTAGACGTC
AGGTGGCACTTTTCGGGGAAATGTGCGCGGAACCCCTATTTGTTTATTTTTCTAAATACATTCAAATATG
TATCCGCTCATGAGACAATAACCCTGATAAATGCTTCAATAATATTGAAAAAGGAAGAGTATGGAGAAAA
AAATCACTGGATATACCACCGTTGATATATCCCAATGGCATCGTAAAGAACATTTTGAGGCATTTCAGTC
AGTTGCTCAATGTACCTATAACCAGACCGTTCAGCTGGATATTACGGCCTTTTTAAAGACCGTAAAGAAA
AATAAGCACAAGTTTTATCCGGCCTTTATTCACATTCTTGCCCGCCTGATGAATGCTCATCCGGAGTTCC
GTATGGCAATGAAAGACGGTGAGCTGGTGATATGGGATAGTGTTCACCCTTGTTACACCGTTTTCCATGA
GCAAACTGAAACGTTTTCATCGCTCTGGAGTGAATACCACGACGATTTCCGGCAGTTTCTACACATATAT
TCGCAAGATGTGGCGTGTTACGGTGAAAACCTGGCCTATTTCCCTAAAGGGTTTATTGAGAATATGTTTT
TCGTCTCAGCCAATCCCTGGGTGAGTTTCACCAGTTTTGATTTAAACGTGGCCAATATGGACAACTTCTT
CGCCCCCGTTTTCACTATGGGCAAATATTATACGCAAGGCGACAAGGTGCTGATGCCGCTGGCGATTCAG
GTTCATCATGCCGTTTGTGATGGCTTCCATGTCGGCAGAATGCTTAATGAATTACAACAGTACTGCGATG
AGTGGCAGGGCGGGGCGGGCAGCGGTTCTGGCTCCAGCCATATTCAACGGGAAACGTCTTGCTCGAGGCC
GCGATTAAATTCCAACATGGATGCTGATTTATATGGGTATAAATGGGCTCGCGATAATGTCGGGCAATCA
GGTGCGACAATCTATCGATTGTATGGGAAGCCCGATGCGCCAGAGTTGTTTCTGAAACATGGCAAAGGTA
GCGTTGCCAATGATGTTACAGATGAGATGGTCAGACTAAACTGGCTGACGGAATTTATGCCTCTTCCGAC
CATCAAGCATTTTATCCGTACTCCTGATGATGCATGGTTACTCACCACTGCGATCCCCGGGAAAACAGCA
TTCCAGGTATTAGAAGAATATCCTGATTCAGGTGAAAATATTGTTGATGCGCTGGCAGTGTTCCTGCGCC
GGTTGCATTCGATTCCTGTTTGTAATTGTCCTTTTAACAGCGATCGCGTATTTCGTCTCGCTCAGGCGCA
ATCACGAATGAATAACGGTTTGGTTGATGCGAGTGATTTTGATGACGAGCGTAATGGCTGGCCTGTTGAA
CAAGTCTGGAAAGAAATGCATAAGCTTTTGCCATTCTCACCGGATTCAGTCGTCACTCATGGTGATTTCT
CACTTGATAACCTTATTTTTGACGAGGGGAAATTAATAGGTTGTATTGCTGTTGGACGAGTCGGAATCGC
AGACCGATACCAGGATCTTGCCATCCTATGGAACTGCCTCGGTGAGTTTTCTCCTTCATTACAGAAACGG
CTTTTTCAAAAATATGGTATTGATAATCCTGATATGAATAAATTGCAGTTTCATTTGATGCTCGATGAGT
TTTTCTAACTGTCAGACCAAGTTTACTCATATATACTTTAGATTGATTTAAAACTTCATTTTTAATTTAA
AAGGATCTAGGTGAAGATCCTTTTTGATAATCTCATGACCAAAATCCCTTAACGTGAGTTTTCGTTCCAC
TGAGCGTCAGACCCCGTAGAAAAGATCAAAGGATCTTCTTGAGATCCTTTTTTTCTGCGCGTAATCTGCT
GCTTGCAAACAAAAAAACCACCGCTACCAGCGGTGGTTTGTTTGCCGGATCAAGAGCTACCAACTCTTTT
TCCGAAGGTAACTGGCTTCAGCAGAGCGCAGATACCAAATACTGTTCTTCTAGTGTAGCCGTAGTTAGGC
CACCACTTCAAGAACTCTGTAGCACCGCCTACATACCTCGCTCTGCTAATCCTGTTACCAGTGGCTGCTG
CCAGTGGCGATAAGTCGTGTCTTACCGGGTTGGACTCAAGACGATAGTTACCGGATAAGGCGCAGCGGTC
GGGCTGAACGGGGGGTTCGTGCACACAGCCCAGCTTGGAGCGAACGACCTACACCGAACTGAGATACCTA
CAGCGTGAGCTATGAGAAAGCGCCACGCTTCCCGAAGGGAGAAAGGCGGACAGGTATCCGGTAAGCGGCA
GGGTCGGAACAGGAGAGCGCACGAGGGAGCTTCCAGGGGGAAACGCCTGGTATCTTTATAGTCCTGTCGG
GTTTCGCCACCTCTGACTTGAGCGTCGATTTTTGTGATGCTCGTCAGGGGGGCGGAGCCTATGGAAAAAC
GCCAGCAACGCGGCCTTTTTACGGTTCCTGGCCTTTTGCTGGCCTTTTGCTCACATGTTCTTTCCTGCGT
TATCCCCTGATTCTGTGGATAACCGTATTACCGCCTTTGAGTGAGCTGATACCGCTCGCCGCAGCCGAAC
GACCGAGCGCAGCGAGTAAGAGGACATCCGGTCAAATAAAACGAAAGGCTCAGTCGAAAGACTGGGCCTT
TCGTTTTAGACTTAGGGACCCTTTATGACAACTTGACGGCTACATCATTCACTTTTTCTTCACAACCGGC
ACGGAACTCGCTCGGGCTGGCCCCGGTGCATTTTTTAAATACCCGCGAGAAATAGAGTTGATCGTCAAAA
CCAACATTGCGACCGACGGTGGCGATAGGCATCCGGGTGGTGCTCAAAAGCAGCTTCGCCTGGCTGATAC
GTTGGTCCTCGCGCCAGCTTAAGACGCTAATCCCTAACTGCTGGCGGAAAAGATGTGACAGACGCGACGG
CGACAAGCAAACATGCTGTGCGACGCTGGCGATATCAAAATTGCTGTCTGCCAGGTGATCGCTGATGTAC
TGACAAGCCTCGCGTACCCGATTATCCATCGGTGGATGGAGCGACTCGTTAATCGCTTCCATGCGCCGCA
GTAACAATTGCTCAAGCAGATTTATCGCCAGCAGCTCCGAATAGCGCCCTTCCCCTTGCCCGGCGTTAAT
GATTTGCCCAAACAGGTCGCTGAAATGCGGCTGGTGCGCTTCATCCGGGCGAAAGAACCCCGTATTGGCA
AATATTGACGGCCAGTTAAGCCATTCATGCCAGTAGGCGCGCGGACGAAAGTAAACCCACTGGTGATACC
ATTCGCGAGCCTCCGGATGACGACCGTAGTGATGAATCTCTCCTGGCGGGAACAGCAAAATATCACCCGG
TCGGCAAACAAATTCTCGTCCCTGATTTTTCACCACCCCCTGACCGCGAATGGTGAGATTGAGAATATAA
CCTTTCATTCCCAGCGGTCGGTCGATAAAAAAATCGAGATAACCGTTGGCCTCAATCGGCGTTAAACCCG
CCACCAGATGGGCATTAAACGAGTATCCCGGCAGCAGGGGATCATTTTGCGCTTCAGCCATACTTTTCAT
ACTCCCACCATTCAGAGAAGAAACCAATTGTCCATATTGCATCAGACATTGCCGTCACTGCGTCTTTTAC
TGGCTCTTCTCGCTAACCCAACCGGTAACCCCGCTTATTAAAAGCATTCTGTAACAAAGCGGGACCAAAG
CCATGACAAAAACGCGTAACAAAAGTGTCTATAATCACGGCAGAAAAGTCCACATTGATTATTTGCACGG
CGTCACACTTTGCTATGCCATAGCATTTTTATCCATAAGATTAGCGGATCCTACCTGACGCTTTTTATCG
CAACTCTCTACTGTTTCTCCATACCCGTTTTACCTGCAGGTGCAGTAAGGAGGAAAAAAAAATGGTGAGC
AAGGGCGAGGAGCTGTTCACCGGGGTGGTGCCCATCCTGGTCGAGCTGGACGGCGACGTAAACGGCCACA
AGTTCAGCGTGTCCGGCGAGGGCGAGGGCGATGCCACCTACGGCAAGCTGACCCTGAAGTTCATCTGCAC
CTGAGGCAAGCTGCCCGTGCCCTGGCCCACCCTCGTGACCACCCTGACCTACGGCGTGCAGTGCTTCAGC
CGCTACCCCGACCACATGAAGCAGCACGACTTCTTCAAGTCCGCCATGCCCGAAGGCTACGTCCAGGAGC
GCACCATCTTCTTCAAGGACGACGGCAACTACAAGACCCGCGCCGAGGTGAAGTTCGAGGGCGACACCCT
GGTGAACCGCATCGAGCTGAAGGGCATCGACTTCAAGGAGGACGGCAACATCCTGGGGCACAAGCTGGAG
TACAACTACAACAGCCACAACGTCTATATCATGGCCGACAAGCAGAAGAACGGCATCAAGGTGAACTTCA
AGATCCGCCACAACATCGAGGACGGCAGCGTGCAGCTCGCCGACCACTACCAGCAGAACACCCCCATCGG
CGACGGCCCCGTGCTGCTGCCCGACAACCACTACCTGAGCACCCAGTCCGCCCTGAGCAAAGACCCCAAC
GAGAAGCGCGATCACATGGTCCTGCTGGAGTTCGTGACCGCCGCCGGGATCACTCTCGGCATGGACGAGC
TGTACAAGTAA
Features (pLannotate 1.2.2; 8 found; start..end, strand, type, name):
     96..200     +  promoter       AmpR promoter: bla
    201..857     +  CDS            cat: CAT_ECOLX - Experimental evidence at protein level: Swiss-Prot protein existence level 1. This enzyme is an effector of chloramphenicol resistance in bacteria. From Escherichia coli. This protein is used as a marker in many commonly used cloning vectors, such as pACYC184.
    876..1688    +  CDS            KanR: aminoglycoside phosphotransferase; aph(3')-Ia; confers resistance to kanamycin in bacteria or G418 (Geneticin®) in eukaryotes
   1859..2447    +  rep_origin     ori: high-copy-number ColE1/pMB1/pBR322/pUC origin of replication
   2623..2668    +  terminator     rrnB T1 terminator: transcription terminator T1 from the E. coli rrnB gene
   2683..3561    -  CDS            araC: L-arabinose regulatory protein; araC
   3707..3872    +  promoter       araBAD promoter: araBAD; promoter of the L-arabinose operon of E. coli; the araC regulatory gene is transcribed in the opposite direction (Guzman et al., 1995)
   3912..4631    +  CDS            EGFP: the original enhanced GFP (Yang et al., 1996) mammalian codon-optimized
