>Addgene plasmid #107886 | pWT018e | addgene full sequence | sequence record 207301 | Addgene NGS Result
GACGAAAGGGCCTCGTGATACGCCTATTTTTATAGGTTAATGTCATGATAATAATGGTTTCTTAGACGTC
AGGTGGCACTTTTCGGGGAAATGTGCGCGGAACCCCTATTTGTTTATTTTTCTAAATACATTCAAATATG
TATCCGCTCATGAGACAATAACCCTGATAAATGCTTCAATAATATTGAAAAAGGAAGAGTATGGAGAAAA
AAATCACTGGATATACCACCGTTGATATATCCCAATGGCATCGTAAAGAACATTTTGAGGCATTTCAGTC
AGTTACTCAATGTACCTATAACCAGACCGTTCAGCTGGATATTACGGCCTTTTTAAAGACCGTAAAGAAA
AATAAGCACAAGTTTTATCCGGCCTTTATTCACATTCTTGCCCGCCTGATGAATGCTCATCCGGAGTTCC
GTATGRCAATGAAAGACGGTGAGCTGGTGATATGGGATAGTGTTCACCCTTGTTACACCGTTTTCCATGA
GCAAACTGAAACGTTTTCATCGCTCTGGAGTGAATACCACGACGATTTCCGGCAGTTTCTACACATATAT
TCGCAAGATGTGGCGTGTTACGGTGAAAACCTGGCCTATTTCCCTAAAGGGTTTATTGAGAATATGTTTT
TCGTCTCAGCCAATCCCTGGGTGAGTTTCACCAGTTTTGATTTAAACGTGGCCAATATGGACAACTTCTT
CGCCCCCGTTTTCACTATGGGCAAATATTATACGCAAGGCGACAAGGTGCTGATGCCGCTGGCGATTCAG
GTTCATCATGCCGTTTGTGATGGCTTCCATGTCGGCAGAATGCTTAATGAATTACAACAGTACTGCGATG
AGTGGCAGGGCGGGGCGGGCAGCGGTTCTGGCTCCAGCCATATTCAACGGGAAACGTCTTGCTCTAGGCC
GCGATTAAATTCCAACATGGATGCTGATTTATATGGGTATAAATGGGCTCGCGATAATGTCGGGCAATCA
GGTGCGACAATCTATCGATTGTATGGGAAGCCCGATGCGCCAGAGTTGTTTCTGAAACATGGCAAAGGTA
GCGTTGCCAATGATGTTACAGATGAGATGGTCAGACTAAACTGGCTGACGGAATTTATGCCTCTTCCGAC
CATCAAGCATTTTATCCGTACTCCTGATGATGCATGGTTACTCACCACTGCGATCCCCGGGAAAACAGCA
TTCCAGGTATTAGAAGAATATCCTGATTCAGGTGAAAATATTGTTGATGCGCTGGCAGTGTTCCTGCGCC
GGTTGCATTCGATTCCTGTTTGTAATTGTCCTTTTAACAGCGACCGCGTATTTCGTCTCGCTCAGGCGCA
ATCACGAATGAATAACGGTTTGGTTGATGCGAGTGATTTTGATGACGAGCGTAATGGCTGGCCTGTTGAA
CAAGTCTGGAAAGAAATGCATAAACTTTTGCCATTCTCACCGGATTCAGTCGTCACTCATGGTGATTTCT
CACTTGATAACCTTATTTTTGACGAGGGGAAATTAATAGGTTGTATTGCTGTTGGACGAGTCGGAATCGC
AGACCGATACCAGGATCTTGCCATCCTATGGAACTGCCTCGGTGAGTTTTCTCCTTCATTACAGAAACGG
CTTTTTCAAAAATATGGTATTGATAATCCTGATATGAATAAATTGCAGTTTCATTTGATGCTCGATGAGT
TTTTCTAACTGTCAGACCAAGTTTACTCATATATACTTTAGATTGATTTAAAACTTCATTTTTAATTTAA
AAGGATCTAGGTGAAGATCCTTTTTGATAATCTCATGACCAAAATCCCTTAACGTGAGTTTTCGTTCCAC
TGAGCGTCAGACCCCGTAGAAAAGATCAAAGGATCTTCTTGAGATCCTTTTTTTCTGCGCGTAATCTGCT
GCTTGCAAACAAAAAAACCACCGCTACCAGCGGTGGTTTGTTTGCCGGATCAAGAGCTACCAACTCTTTT
TCCGAAGGTAACTGGCTTCAGCAGAGCGCAGATACCAAATACTGTTCTTCTAGTGTAGCCGTAGTTAGGC
CACCACTTCAAGAACTCTGTAGCACCGCCTACATACCTCGCTCTGCTAATCCTGTTACCAGTGGCTGCTG
CCAGTGGCGATAAGTCGTGTCTTACCGGGTTGGACTCAAGACGATAGTTACCGGATAAGGCGCAGCGGTC
GGGCTGAACGGGGGGTTCGTGCACACAGCCCAGCTTGGAGCGAACGACCTACACCGAACTGAGATACCTA
CAGCGTGAGCTATGAGAAAGCGCCACGCTTCCCGAAGGGAGAAAGGCGGACAGGTATCCGGTAAGCGGCA
GGGTCGGAACAGGAGAGCGCACGAGGGAGCTTCCAGGGGGAAACGCCTGGTATCTTTATAGTCCTGTCGG
GTTTCGCCACCTCTGACTTGAGCGTCGATTTTTGTGATGCTCGTCAGGGGGGCGGAGCCTATGGAAAAAC
GCCAGCAACGCGGCCTTTTTACGGTTCCTGGCCTTTTGCTGGCCTTTTGCTCACATGTTCTTTCCTGCGT
TATCCCCTGATTCTGTGGATAACCGTATTACCGCCTTTGAGTGAGCTGATACCGCTCGCCGCAGCCGAAC
GACCGAGCGCAGCGAGTAAGAGGACATCCGGTCAAATAAAACGAAAGGCTCAGTCGAAAGACTGGGCCTT
TCGTTTTAGACTTAGGGACCCTTTATGACAACTTGACGGCTACATCATTCACTTTTTCTTCACAACCGGC
ACGGAACTCGCTCGGGCTGGCCCCGGTGCATTTTTTAAATACCCGCGAGAAATAGAGTTGATCGTCAAAA
CCAACATTGCGACCGACGGTGGCGATAGGCATCCGGGTGGTGCTCAAAAGCAGCTTCGCCTGGCTGATAC
GTTGGTCCTCGCGCCAGCTTAAGACGCTAATCCCTAACTGCTGGCGGAAAAGATGTGACAGACGCGACGG
CGACAAGCAAACATGCTGTGCGACGCTGGCGATATCAAAATTGCTGTCTGCCAGGTGATCGCTGATGTAC
TGACAAGCCTCGCGTACCCGATTATCCATCGGTGGATGGAGCGACTCGTTAATCGCTTCCATGCGCCGCA
GTAACAATTGCTCAAGCAGATTTATCGCCAGCAGCTCCGAATAGCGCCCTTCCCCTTGCCCGGCGTTAAT
GATTTGCCCAAACAGGTCGCTGAAATGCGGCTGGTGCGCTTCATCCGGGCGAAAGAACCCCGTATTGGCA
AATATTGACGGCCAGTTAAGCCATTCATGCCAGTAGGCGCGCGGACGAAAGTAAACCCACTGGTGATACC
ATTCGCGAGCCTCCGGATGACGACCGTAGTGATGAATCTCTCCTGGCGGGAACAGCAAAATATCACCCGG
TCGGCAAACAAATTCTCGTCCCTGATTTTTCACCACCCCCTGACCGCGAATGGTGAGATTGAGAATATAA
CCTTTCATTCCCAGCGGTCGGTCGATAAAAAAATCGAGATAACCGTTGGCCTCAATCGGCGTTAAACCCG
CCACCAGATGGGCATTAAACGAGTATCCCGGCAGCAGGGGATCATTTTGCGCTTCAGCCATACTTTTCAT
ACTCCCACCATTCAGAGAAGAAACCAATTGTCCATATTGCATCAGACATTGCCGTCACTGCGTCTTTTAC
TGGCTCTTCTCGCTAACCCAACCGGTAACCCCGCTTATTAAAAGCATTCTGTAACAAAGCGGGACCAAAG
CCATGACAAAAACGCGTAACAAAAGTGTCTATAATCACGGCAGAAAAGTCCACATTGATTATTTGCACGG
CGTCACACTTTGCTATGCCATAGCATTTTTATCCATAAGATTAGCGGATCCTACCTGACGCTTTTTATCG
CAACTCTCTACTGTTTCTCCATACCCGTTTTACCTGCAGGTGCAGTAAGGAGGAAAAAAAAATGGTGAGC
AAGGGCGAGGAGCTGTTCACCGGGGTGGTGCCCATCCTGGTCGAGCTGGACGGCGACGTAAACGGCCACA
AGTTCAGCGTGTCCGGCGAGGGCGAGGGCGATGCCACCTACGGCAAGCTGACCCTGAAGTTCATCTGCAC
CTGAGGCAAGCTGCCCGTGCCCTGGCCCACCCTCGTGACCACCCTGACCTACGGCGTGCAGTGCTTCAGC
CGCTACCCCGACCACATGAAGCAGCACGACTTCTTCAAGTCCGCCATGCCCGAAGGCTACGTCCAGGAGC
GCACCATCTTCTTCAAGGACGACGGCAACTACAAGACCCGCGCCGAGGTGAAGTTCGAGGGCGACACCCT
GGTGAACCGCATCGAGCTGAAGGGCATCGACTTCAAGGAGGACGGCAACATCCTGGGGCACAAGCTGGAG
TACAACTACAACAGCCACAACGTCTATATCATGGCCGACAAGCAGAAGAACGGCATCAAGGTGAACTTCA
AGATCCGCCACAACATCGAGGACGGCAGCGTGCAGCTCGCCGACCACTACCAGCAGAACACCCCCATCGG
CGACGGCCCCGTGCTGCTGCCCGACAACCACTACCTGAGCACCCAGTCCGCCCTGAGCAAAGACCCCAAC
GAGAAGCGCGATCACATGGTCCTGCTGGAGTTCGTGACCGCCGCCGGGATCACTCTCGGCATGGACGAGC
TGTACAAGTAA
Features (pLannotate 1.2.2; 8 found; start..end, strand, type, name):
     96..200     +  promoter       AmpR promoter: bla
    201..857     +  CDS            CmR: chloramphenicol acetyltransferase; cat; confers resistance to chloramphenicol
    876..1688    +  CDS            KanR: aminoglycoside phosphotransferase; aph(3')-Ia; confers resistance to kanamycin in bacteria or G418 (Geneticin®) in eukaryotes
   1859..2447    +  rep_origin     ori: high-copy-number ColE1/pMB1/pBR322/pUC origin of replication
   2623..2668    +  terminator     rrnB T1 terminator: transcription terminator T1 from the E. coli rrnB gene
   2683..3561    -  CDS            araC: L-arabinose regulatory protein; araC
   3707..3872    +  promoter       araBAD promoter: araBAD; promoter of the L-arabinose operon of E. coli; the araC regulatory gene is transcribed in the opposite direction (Guzman et al., 1995)
   3912..4631    +  CDS            EGFP: the original enhanced GFP (Yang et al., 1996) mammalian codon-optimized
