[The description below was written by a language model from this plasmid's Addgene catalogue record and pLannotate feature annotations shown in this document.]
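Description:
pWT018e is a 4,631-bp bacterial expression plasmid, assembled de novo rather than derived from a named commercial backbone. It serves as the "R4" recording plasmid of the CAMERA system for rewritable, multi-event analog recording in bacteria. It replicates from a high-copy pUC-type ColE1/pMB1 origin and is selected with chloramphenicol. The chloramphenicol acetyltransferase gene sits directly downstream of a bla (AmpR) promoter. A kanamycin resistance coding sequence (aph(3')-Ia) follows immediately after it with no separately annotated promoter, which suggests the two markers are co-transcribed. The catalogue lists only chloramphenicol as the selection, and the record does not say whether the kanamycin gene is functional or what role it plays in the recording scheme.

The payload is an arabinose-inducible reporter cassette. The araC regulator is encoded on the reverse strand and is transcribed divergently from the araBAD promoter (PBAD), which drives an EGFP coding sequence. An rrnB T1 terminator lies upstream of the araC/PBAD module, between it and the origin, and presumably insulates the module from read-through transcription. As the insert name indicates, the EGFP gene carries a TGA stop codon at position 151, so arabinose induction should yield a truncated, non-fluorescent product unless that codon is changed. Within CAMERA, a defined lesion of this kind gives a specific site on the plasmid whose sequence state can be written and read out, plausibly by fluorescence or sequencing. The record does not describe the writing machinery or the exact edit. The depositor's sequence and the repository's sequencing result are the same length and have identical feature layouts.
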