Addgene plasmid #107886: pWT018e
Purpose: R4 plasmid. Contains PBAD-EGFP-151TGA and is part of the CAMERA system for rewritable multi-event analog recording in bacteria
Depositing lab: David Liu. Depositing organization: Broad Institute. Publication: Rewritable multi-event analog recording in bacterial and mammalian cells. Tang W, Liu DR. Science. 2018 Feb 15. pii: science.aap8992. doi: 10.1126/science.aap8992. PubMed 29449507.
Backbone
  Vector backbone: de novo assembled
  Vector type: Bacterial Expression
Growth in bacteria
  Bacterial resistance: Chloramphenicol, 25 μg/mL
  Growth temperature: 37°C
  Growth strain: DH5alpha
  Copy number: High Copy
Gene/Insert
  Gene/Insert name: PBAD-EGFP-151TGA
  Species: Synthetic
  Cloning method: Unknown
Terms and licenses: Academic/Nonprofit Terms; Industry Terms: Not Available to Industry
Depositor comments: pUC
How to cite: pWT018e was a gift from David Liu (Addgene plasmid # 107886 ; http://n2t.net/addgene:107886 ; RRID:Addgene_107886)
